>Addgene plasmid #133626 | pET28a-2xMreBN-mCherry-His | depositor full sequence | sequence record 257345 | pET28a-2xMreBN-mCherry-His sequence 6052 bps
ATCCGGATATAGTTCCTCCTTTCAGCAAAAAACCCCTCAAGACCCGTTTAGAGGCCCCAAGGGGTTATGC
TAGTTATTGCTCAGCGGTGGCAGCAGCCAACTCAGCTTCCTTTCGGGCTTTGTTAGCAGCCGGATCTCAG
TGGTGGTGGTGGTGGTGCTCGACTCCAGATCCACCCTTGTACAGCTCGTCCATGCCGCCGGTGGAGTGGC
GGCCCTCGGCGCGTTCGTACTGTTCCACGATGGTGTAGTCCTCGTTGTGGGAGGTGATGTCCAACTTGAT
GTTGACGTTGTAGGCGCCGGGCAGCTGCACGGGCTTCTTGGCCTTGTAGGTGGTCTTGACCTCAGCGTCG
TAGTGGCCGCCGTCCTTCAGCTTCAGCCTCTGCTTGATCTCGCCCTTCAGGGCGCCGTCCTCGGGGTACA
TCCGCTCGGAGGAGGCCTCCCAGCCCATGGTCTTCTTCTGCATTACGGGGCCGTCGGAGGGGAAGTTGGT
GCCGCGCAGCTTCACCTTGTAGATGAACTCGCCGTCCTGCAGGGAGGAGTCCTGGGTCACGGTCACCACG
CCGCCGTCCTCGAAGTTCATCACGCGCTCCCACTTGAAGCCCTCGGGGAAGGACAGCTTCAAGTAGTCGG
GGATGTCGGCGGGGTGCTTCACGTAGGCCTTGGAGCCGTACATGAACTGAGGGGACAGGATGTCCCAGGC
GAAGGGCAGGGGGCCACCCTTGGTCACCTTCAGCTTGGCGGTCTGGGTGCCCTCGTAGGGGCGGCCCTCG
CCCTCGCCCTCGATCTCGAACTCGTGGCCGTTCACGGAGCCCTCCATGTGCACCTTGAAGCGCATGAACT
CCTTGATGATGGCCATGTTATCCTCCTCGCCCTTGCTCACCATACCAGAAGAACCAGAAGAACCAGAACC
ACGGAACATACCACGGAATTTTTTCAGCTGCTGTTCAGAACCACCGAACATACCACGGAATTTTTTCAGC
ATGGTATATCTCCTTCTTAAAGTTAAACAAAATTATTTCTAGAGGGGAATTGTTATCCGCTCACAATTCC
CCTATAGTGAGTCGTATTAATTTCGCGGGATCGAGATCTCGATCCTCTACGCCGGACGCATCGTGGCCGG
CATCACCGGCGCCACAGGTGCGGTTGCTGGCGCCTATATCGCCGACATCACCGATGGGGAAGATCGGGCT
CGCCACTTCGGGCTCATGAGCGCTTGTTTCGGCGTGGGTATGGTGGCAGGCCCCGTGGCCGGGGGACTGT
TGGGCGCCATCTCCTTGCATGCACCATTCCTTGCGGCGGCGGTGCTCAACGGCCTCAACCTACTACTGGG
CTGCTTCCTAATGCAGGAGTCGCATAAGGGAGAGCGTCGAGATCCCGGACACCATCGAATGGCGCAAAAC
CTTTCGCGGTATGGCATGATAGCGCCCGGAAGAGAGTCAATTCAGGGTGGTGAATGTGAAACCAGTAACG
TTATACGATGTCGCAGAGTATGCCGGTGTCTCTTATCAGACCGTTTCCCGCGTGGTGAACCAGGCCAGCC
ACGTTTCTGCGAAAACGCGGGAAAAAGTGGAAGCGGCGATGGCGGAGCTGAATTACATTCCCAACCGCGT
GGCACAACAACTGGCGGGCAAACAGTCGTTGCTGATTGGCGTTGCCACCTCCAGTCTGGCCCTGCACGCG
CCGTCGCAAATTGTCGCGGCGATTAAATCTCGCGCCGATCAACTGGGTGCCAGCGTGGTGGTGTCGATGG
TAGAACGAAGCGGCGTCGAAGCCTGTAAAGCGGCGGTGCACAATCTTCTCGCGCAACGCGTCAGTGGGCT
GATCATTAACTATCCGCTGGATGACCAGGATGCCATTGCTGTGGAAGCTGCCTGCACTAATGTTCCGGCG
TTATTTCTTGATGTCTCTGACCAGACACCCATCAACAGTATTATTTTCTCCCATGAAGACGGTACGCGAC
TGGGCGTGGAGCATCTGGTCGCATTGGGTCACCAGCAAATCGCGCTGTTAGCGGGCCCATTAAGTTCTGT
CTCGGCGCGTCTGCGTCTGGCTGGCTGGCATAAATATCTCACTCGCAATCAAATTCAGCCGATAGCGGAA
CGGGAAGGCGACTGGAGTGCCATGTCCGGTTTTCAACAAACCATGCAAATGCTGAATGAGGGCATCGTTC
CCACTGCGATGCTGGTTGCCAACGATCAGATGGCGCTGGGCGCAATGCGCGCCATTACCGAGTCCGGGCT
GCGCGTTGGTGCGGATATCTCGGTAGTGGGATACGACGATACCGAAGACAGCTCATGTTATATCCCGCCG
TTAACCACCATCAAACAGGATTTTCGCCTGCTGGGGCAAACCAGCGTGGACCGCTTGCTGCAACTCTCTC
AGGGCCAGGCGGTGAAGGGCAATCAGCTGTTGCCCGTCTCACTGGTGAAAAGAAAAACCACCCTGGCGCC
CAATACGCAAACCGCCTCTCCCCGCGCGTTGGCCGATTCATTAATGCAGCTGGCACGACAGGTTTCCCGA
CTGGAAAGCGGGCAGTGAGCGCAACGCAATTAATGTAAGTTAGCTCACTCATTAGGCACCGGGATCTCGA
CCGATGCCCTTGAGAGCCTTCAACCCAGTCAGCTCCTTCCGGTGGGCGCGGGGCATGACTATCGTCGCCG
CACTTATGACTGTCTTCTTTATCATGCAACTCGTAGGACAGGTGCCGGCAGCGCTCTGGGTCATTTTCGG
CGAGGACCGCTTTCGCTGGAGCGCGACGATGATCGGCCTGTCGCTTGCGGTATTCGGAATCTTGCACGCC
CTCGCTCAAGCCTTCGTCACTGGTCCCGCCACCAAACGTTTCGGCGAGAAGCAGGCCATTATCGCCGGCA
TGGCGGCCCCACGGGTGCGCATGATCGTGCTCCTGTCGTTGAGGACCCGGCTAGGCTGGCGGGGTTGCCT
TACTGGTTAGCAGAATGAATCACCGATACGCGAGCGAACGTGAAGCGACTGCTGCTGCAAAACGTCTGCG
ACCTGAGCAACAACATGAATGGTCTTCGGTTTCCGTGTTTCGTAAAGTCTGGAAACGCGGAAGTCAGCGC
CCTGCACCATTATGTTCCGGATCTGCATCGCAGGATGCTGCTGGCTACCCTGTGGAACACCTACATCTGT
ATTAACGAAGCGCTGGCATTGACCCTGAGTGATTTTTCTCTGGTCCCGCCGCATCCATACCGCCAGTTGT
TTACCCTCACAACGTTCCAGTAACCGGGCATGTTCATCATCAGTAACCCGTATCGTGAGCATCCTCTCTC
GTTTCATCGGTATCATTACCCCCATGAACAGAAATCCCCCTTACACGGAGGCATCAGTGACCAAACAGGA
AAAAACCGCCCTTAACATGGCCCGCTTTATCAGAAGCCAGACATTAACGCTTCTGGAGAAACTCAACGAG
CTGGACGCGGATGAACAGGCAGACATCTGTGAATCGCTTCACGACCACGCTGATGAGCTTTACCGCAGCT
GCCTCGCGCGTTTCGGTGATGACGGTGAAAACCTCTGACACATGCAGCTCCCGGAGACGGTCACAGCTTG
TCTGTAAGCGGATGCCGGGAGCAGACAAGCCCGTCAGGGCGCGTCAGCGGGTGTTGGCGGGTGTCGGGGC
GCAGCCATGACCCAGTCACGTAGCGATAGCGGAGTGTATACTGGCTTAACTATGCGGCATCAGAGCAGAT
TGTACTGAGAGTGCACCATATATGCGGTGTGAAATACCGCACAGATGCGTAAGGAGAAAATACCGCATCA
GGCGCTCTTCCGCTTCCTCGCTCACTGACTCGCTGCGCTCGGTCGTTCGGCTGCGGCGAGCGGTATCAGC
TCACTCAAAGGCGGTAATACGGTTATCCACAGAATCAGGGGATAACGCAGGAAAGAACATGTGAGCAAAA
GGCCAGCAAAAGGCCAGGAACCGTAAAAAGGCCGCGTTGCTGGCGTTTTTCCATAGGCTCCGCCCCCCTG
ACGAGCATCACAAAAATCGACGCTCAAGTCAGAGGTGGCGAAACCCGACAGGACTATAAAGATACCAGGC
GTTTCCCCCTGGAAGCTCCCTCGTGCGCTCTCCTGTTCCGACCCTGCCGCTTACCGGATACCTGTCCGCC
TTTCTCCCTTCGGGAAGCGTGGCGCTTTCTCATAGCTCACGCTGTAGGTATCTCAGTTCGGTGTAGGTCG
TTCGCTCCAAGCTGGGCTGTGTGCACGAACCCCCCGTTCAGCCCGACCGCTGCGCCTTATCCGGTAACTA
TCGTCTTGAGTCCAACCCGGTAAGACACGACTTATCGCCACTGGCAGCAGCCACTGGTAACAGGATTAGC
AGAGCGAGGTATGTAGGCGGTGCTACAGAGTTCTTGAAGTGGTGGCCTAACTACGGCTACACTAGAAGGA
CAGTATTTGGTATCTGCGCTCTGCTGAAGCCAGTTACCTTCGGAAAAAGAGTTGGTAGCTCTTGATCCGG
CAAACAAACCACCGCTGGTAGCGGTGGTTTTTTTGTTTGCAAGCAGCAGATTACGCGCAGAAAAAAAGGA
TCTCAAGAAGATCCTTTGATCTTTTCTACGGGGTCTGACGCTCAGTGGAACGAAAACTCACGTTAAGGGA
TTTTGGTCATGAACAATAAAACTGTCTGCTTACATAAACAGTAATACAAGGGGTGTTATGAGCCATATTC
AACGGGAAACGTCTTGCTCTAGGCCGCGATTAAATTCCAACATGGATGCTGATTTATATGGGTATAAATG
GGCTCGCGATAATGTCGGGCAATCAGGTGCGACAATCTATCGATTGTATGGGAAGCCCGATGCGCCAGAG
TTGTTTCTGAAACATGGCAAAGGTAGCGTTGCCAATGATGTTACAGATGAGATGGTCAGACTAAACTGGC
TGACGGAATTTATGCCTCTTCCGACCATCAAGCATTTTATCCGTACTCCTGATGATGCATGGTTACTCAC
CACTGCGATCCCCGGGAAAACAGCATTCCAGGTATTAGAAGAATATCCTGATTCAGGTGAAAATATTGTT
GATGCGCTGGCAGTGTTCCTGCGCCGGTTGCATTCGATTCCTGTTTGTAATTGTCCTTTTAACAGCGATC
GCGTATTTCGTCTCGCTCAGGCGCAATCACGAATGAATAACGGTTTGGTTGATGCGAGTGATTTTGATGA
CGAGCGTAATGGCTGGCCTGTTGAACAAGTCTGGAAAGAAATGCATAAACTTTTGCCATTCTCACCGGAT
TCAGTCGTCACTCATGGTGATTTCTCACTTGATAACCTTATTTTTGACGAGGGGAAATTAATAGGTTGTA
TTGATGTTGGACGAGTCGGAATCGCAGACCGATACCAGGATCTTGCCATCCTATGGAACTGCCTCGGTGA
GTTTTCTCCTTCATTACAGAAACGGCTTTTTCAAAAATATGGTATTGATAATCCTGATATGAATAAATTG
CAGTTTCATTTGATGCTCGATGAGTTTTTCTAAGAATTAATTCATGAGCGGATACATATTTGAATGTATT
TAGAAAAATAAACAAATAGGGGTTCCGCGCACATTTCCCCGAAAAGTGCCACCTGAAATTGTAAACGTTA
ATATTTTGTTAAAATTCGCGTTAAATTTTTGTTAAATCAGCTCATTTTTTAACCAATAGGCCGAAATCGG
CAAAATCCCTTATAAATCAAAAGAATAGACCGAGATAGGGT
[37 nt withheld, positions 5712-5748]
AAAGAACGTGGACTCCAACGTCAAAGG
[49 nt withheld, positions 5776-5824]
T
[91 nt withheld, positions 5826-5916]
G
[124 nt withheld, positions 5918-6041]
CCCATTCGCCA
Features (pLannotate 1.2.2; 19 found; start..end, strand, type, name):
     26..73      -  terminator     T7 terminator: transcription terminator for bacteriophage T7 RNA polymerase
     81..130     -  CDS            SET1 (fragment): solubility-enhancement tag derived from T7 phage gene 10B
    140..157     -  CDS            9xHis (fragment): 9xHis affinity tag
    176..883     -  CDS            mCherry: mCherry is a basic (constitutively fluorescent) red fluorescent protein published in 2004, derived from Discosoma sp.. It is reported to be a very rapidly-maturing monomer with low acid sensitivity.
    989..1011    -  RBS            RBS: efficient ribosome binding site from bacteriophage T7 gene 10 (Olins and Rangwala, 1989)
   1026..1050    -  protein_bind   lac operator: The lac repressor binds to the lac operator to inhibit transcription in E. coli. This inhibition can be relieved by adding lactose or isopropyl-β-D-thiogalactopyranoside (IPTG). lac repressor encoded by lacI
   1051..1069    -  promoter       T7 promoter: promoter for bacteriophage T7 RNA polymerase
   1091..1370    +  CDS            TcR (fragment): tetracycline efflux protein; tet; confers resistance to tetracycline
   1378..1455    +  promoter       lacI promoter: lacI
   1456..2538    +  CDS            lacI: lac repressor; lacI; The lac repressor binds to the lac operator to inhibit transcription in E. coli. This inhibition can be relieved by adding lactose or isopropyl-β-D-thiogalactopyranoside (IPTG).
   2551..2572    +  protein_bind   CAP binding site: CAP binding activates transcription in the presence of cAMP. E. coli catabolite activator protein
   2587..2878    +  CDS            TcR (fragment): tetracycline efflux protein; tet; confers resistance to tetracycline
   2950..3330    -  CDS            YPB1_ECOLX: Protein predicted: Swiss-Prot protein existence level 4. From Escherichia coli.
   3347..3538    +  CDS            rop: Rop protein, which maintains plasmids at low copy number; rop
   3640..3782    +  misc_feature   bom: basis of mobility region from pBR322
   3968..4556    -  rep_origin     ori: high-copy-number ColE1/pMB1/pBR322/pUC origin of replication
   4678..5493    +  CDS            KanR: aminoglycoside phosphotransferase; aph(3')-Ia; confers resistance to kanamycin in bacteria or G418 (Geneticin®) in eukaryotes
   5502..5559    -  promoter       AmpR promoter (fragment): bla
   5586..6041    -  rep_origin     f1 ori (sequence partly withheld): f1 bacteriophage origin of replication; arrow indicates direction of (+) strand synthesis
