>Addgene plasmid #133626 | pET28a-2xMreBN-mCherry-His | addgene full sequence | sequence record 271461 | Addgene NGS Result
TAATACGACTCACTATAGGGGAATTGTGAGCGGATAACAATTCCCCTCTAGAAATAATTTTGTTTAACTT
TAAGAAGGAGATATACCATGCTGAAAAAATTCCGTGGTATGTTCGGTGGTTCTGAACAGCAGCTGAAAAA
ATTCCGTGGTATGTTCCGTGGTTCTGGTTCTTCTGGTTCTTCTGGTATGGTGAGCAAGGGCGAGGAGGAT
AACATGGCCATCATCAAGGAGTTCATGCGCTTCAAGGTGCACATGGAGGGCTCCGTGAACGGCCACGAGT
TCGAGATCGAGGGCGAGGGCGAGGGCCGCCCCTACGAGGGCACCCAGACCGCCAAGCTGAAGGTGACCAA
GGGTGGCCCCCTGCCCTTCGCCTGGGACATCCTGTCCCCTCAGTTCATGTACGGCTCCAAGGCCTACGTG
AAGCACCCCGCCGACATCCCCGACTACTTGAAGCTGTCCTTCCCCGAGGGCTTCAAGTGGGAGCGCGTGA
TGAACTTCGAGGACGGCGGCGTGGTGACCGTGACCCAGGACTCCTCCCTGCAGGACGGCGAGTTCATCTA
CAAGGTGAAGCTGCGCGGCACCAACTTCCCCTCCGACGGCCCCGTAATGCAGAAGAAGACCATGGGCTGG
GAGGCCTCCTCCGAGCGGATGTACCCCGAGGACGGCGCCCTGAAGGGCGAGATCAAGCAGAGGCTGAAGC
TGAAGGACGGCGGCCACTACGACGCTGAGGTCAAGACCACCTACAAGGCCAAGAAGCCCGTGCAGCTGCC
CGGCGCCTACAACGTCAACATCAAGTTGGACATCACCTCCCACAACGAGGACTACACCATCGTGGAACAG
TACGAACGCGCCGAGGGCCGCCACTCCACCGGCGGCATGGACGAGCTGTACAAGGGTGGATCTGGAGTCG
AGCACCACCACCACCACCACTGAGATCCGGCTGCTAACAAAGCCCGAAAGGAAGCTGAGTTGGCTGCTGC
CACCGCTGAGCAATAACTAGCATAACCCCTTGGGGCCTCTAAACGGGTCTTGAGGGGTTTTTTGCTGAAA
GGAGGAACTATATCCGGATTGGCGAATGGG
[124 nt withheld, positions 1081-1204]
C
[91 nt withheld, positions 1206-1296]
A
[49 nt withheld, positions 1298-1346]
CCTTTGACGTTGGAGTCCACGTTCTTT
[37 nt withheld, positions 1374-1410]
ACCCTATCTCGGTCTATTCTTTTGATTTATAAGGGATTTTGCCGATTTCGGCCTATTGGTTAAAAAATGA
GCTGATTTAACAAAAATTTAACGCGAATTTTAACAAAATATTAACGCTTACAATTTAGGTGGCACTTTTC
GGGGAAATGTGCGCGGAACCCCTATTTGTTTATTTTTCTAAATACATTCAAATATGTATCCGCTCATGAA
TTAATTCTTAGAAAAACTCATCGAGCATCAAATGAAACTGCAATTTATTCATATCAGGATTATCAATACC
ATATTTTTGAAAAAGCCGTTTCTGTAATGAAGGAGAAAACTCACCGAGGCAGTTCCATAGGATGGCAAGA
TCCTGGTATCGGTCTGCGATTCCGACTCGTCCAACATCAATACAACCTATTAATTTCCCCTCGTCAAAAA
TAAGGTTATCAAGTGAGAAATCACCATGAGTGACGACTGAATCCGGTGAGAATGGCAAAAGTTTATGCAT
TTCTTTCCAGACTTGTTCAACAGGCCAGCCATTACGCTCGTCATCAAAATCACTCGCATCAACCAAACCG
TTATTCATTCGTGATTGCGCCTGAGCGAGACGAAATACGCGATCGCTGTTAAAAGGACAATTACAAACAG
GAATCGAATGCAACCGGCGCAGGAACACTGCCAGCGCATCAACAATATTTTCACCTGAATCAGGATATTC
TTCTAATACCTGGAATGCTGTTTTCCCGGGGATCGCAGTGGTGAGTAACCATGCATCATCAGGAGTACGG
ATAAAATGCTTGATGGTCGGAAGAGGCATAAATTCCGTCAGCCAGTTTAGTCTGACCATCTCATCTGTAA
CATCATTGGCAACGCTACCTTTGCCATGTTTCAGAAACAACTCTGGCGCATCGGGCTTCCCATACAATCG
ATAGATTGTCGCACCTGATTGCCCGACATTATCGCGAGCCCATTTATACCCATATAAATCAGCATCCATG
TTGGAATTTAATCGCGGCCTAGAGCAAGACGTTTCCCGTTGAATATGGCTCATAACACCCCTTGTATTAC
TGTTTATGTAAGCAGACAGTTTTATTGTTCATGACCAAAATCCCTTAACGTGAGTTTTCGTTCCACTGAG
CGTCAGACCCCGTAGAAAAGATCAAAGGATCTTCTTGAGATCCTTTTTTTCTGCGCGTAATCTGCTGCTT
GCAAACAAAAAAACCACCGCTACCAGCGGTGGTTTGTTTGCCGGATCAAGAGCTACCAACTCTTTTTCCG
AAGGTAACTGGCTTCAGCAGAGCGCAGATACCAAATACTGTCCTTCTAGTGTAGCCGTAGTTAGGCCACC
ACTTCAAGAACTCTGTAGCACCGCCTACATACCTCGCTCTGCTAATCCTGTTACCAGTGGCTGCTGCCAG
TGGCGATAAGTCGTGTCTTACCGGGTTGGACTCAAGACGATAGTTACCGGATAAGGCGCAGCGGTCGGGC
TGAACGGGGGGTTCGTGCACACAGCCCAGCTTGGAGCGAACGACCTACACCGAACTGAGATACCTACAGC
GTGAGCTATGAGAAAGCGCCACGCTTCCCGAAGGGAGAAAGGCGGACAGGTATCCGGTAAGCGGCAGGGT
CGGAACAGGAGAGCGCACGAGGGAGCTTCCAGGGGGAAACGCCTGGTATCTTTATAGTCCTGTCGGGTTT
CGCCACCTCTGACTTGAGCGTCGATTTTTGTGATGCTCGTCAGGGGGGCGGAGCCTATGGAAAAACGCCA
GCAACGCGGCCTTTTTACGGTTCCTGGCCTTTTGCTGGCCTTTTGCTCACATGTTCTTTCCTGCGTTATC
CCCTGATTCTGTGGATAACCGTATTACCGCCTTTGAGTGAGCTGATACCGCTCGCCGCAGCCGAACGACC
GAGCGCAGCGAGTCAGTGAGCGAGGAAGCGGAAGAGCGCCTGATGCGGTATTTTCTCCTTACGCATCTGT
GCGGTATTTCACACCGCAATGGTGCACTCTCAGTACAATCTGCTCTGATGCCGCATAGTTAAGCCAGTAT
ACACTCCGCTATCGCTACGTGACTGGGTCATGGCTGCGCCCCGACACCCGCCAACACCCGCTGACGCGCC
CTGACGGGCTTGTCTGCTCCCGGCATCCGCTTACAGACAAGCTGTGACCGTCTCCGGGAGCTGCATGTGT
CAGAGGTTTTCACCGTCATCACCGAAACGCGCGAGGCAGCTGCGGTAAAGCTCATCAGCGTGGTCGTGAA
GCGATTCACAGATGTCTGCCTGTTCATCCGCGTCCAGCTCGTTGAGTTTCTCCAGAAGCGTTAATGTCTG
GCTTCTGATAAAGCGGGCCATGTTAAGGGCGGTTTTTTCCTGTTTGGTCACTGATGCCTCCGTGTAAGGG
GGATTTCTGTTCATGGGGGTAATGATACCGATGAAACGAGAGAGGATGCTCACGATACGGGTTACTGATG
ATGAACATGCCCGGTTACTGGAACGTTGTGAGGGTAAACAACTGGCGGTATGGATGCGGCGGGACCAGAG
AAAAATCACTCAGGGTCAATGCCAGCGCTTCGTTAATACAGATGTAGGTGTTCCACAGGGTAGCCAGCAG
CATCCTGCGATGCAGATCCGGAACATAATGGTGCAGGGCGCTGACTTCCGCGTTTCCAGACTTTACGAAA
CACGGAAACCGAAGACCATTCATGTTGTTGCTCAGGTCGCAGACGTTTTGCAGCAGCAGTCGCTTCACGT
TCGCTCGCGTATCGGTGATTCATTCTGCTAACCAGTAAGGCAACCCCGCCAGCCTAGCCGGGTCCTCAAC
GACAGGAGCACGATCATGCGCACCCGTGGGGCCGCCATGCCGGCGATAATGGCCTGCTTCTCGCCGAAAC
GTTTGGTGGCGGGACCAGTGACGAAGGCTTGAGCGAGGGCGTGCAAGATTCCGAATACCGCAAGCGACAG
GCCGATCATCGTCGCGCTCCAGCGAAAGCGGTCCTCGCCGAAAATGACCCAGAGCGCTGCCGGCACCTGT
CCTACGAGTTGCATGATAAAGAAGACAGTCATAAGTGCGGCGACGATAGTCATGCCCCGCGCCCACCGGA
AGGAGCTGACTGGGTTGAAGGCTCTCAAGGGCATCGGTCGAGATCCCGGTGCCTAATGAGTGAGCTAACT
TACATTAATTGCGTTGCGCTCACTGCCCGCTTTCCAGTCGGGAAACCTGTCGTGCCAGCTGCATTAATGA
ATCGGCCAACGCGCGGGGAGAGGCGGTTTGCGTATTGGGCGCCAGGGTGGTTTTTCTTTTCACCAGTGAG
ACGGGCAACAGCTGATTGCCCTTCACCGCCTGGCCCTGAGAGAGTTGCAGCAAGCGGTCCACGCTGGTTT
GCCCCAGCAGGCGAAAATCCTGTTTGATGGTGGTTAACGGCGGGATATAACATGAGCTGTCTTCGGTATC
GTCGTATCCCACTACCGAGATATCCGCACCAACGCGCAGCCCGGACTCGGTAATGGCGCGCATTGCGCCC
AGCGCCATCTGATCGTTGGCAACCAGCATCGCAGTGGGAACGATGCCCTCATTCAGCATTTGCATGGTTT
GTTGAAAACCGGACATGGCACTCCAGTCGCCTTCCCGTTCCGCTATCGGCTGAATTTGATTGCGAGTGAG
ATATTTATGCCAGCCAGCCAGACGCAGACGCGCCGAGACAGAACTTAATGGGCCCGCTAACAGCGCGATT
TGCTGGTGACCCAATGCGACCAGATGCTCCACGCCCAGTCGCGTACCGTCTTCATGGGAGAAAATAATAC
TGTTGATGGGTGTCTGGTCAGAGACATCAAGAAATAACGCCGGAACATTAGTGCAGGCAGCTTCCACAGC
AATGGCATCCTGGTCATCCAGCGGATAGTTAATGATCAGCCCACTGACGCGTTGCGCGAGAAGATTGTGC
ACCGCCGCTTTACAGGCTTCGACGCCGCTTCGTTCTACCATCGACACCACCACGCTGGCACCCAGTTGAT
CGGCGCGAGATTTAATCGCCGCGACAATTTGCGACGGCGCGTGCAGGGCCAGACTGGAGGTGGCAACGCC
AATCAGCAACGACTGTTTGCCCGCCAGTTGTTGTGCCACGCGGTTGGGAATGTAATTCAGCTCCGCCATC
GCCGCTTCCACTTTTTCCCGCGTTTTCGCAGAAACGTGGCTGGCCTGGTTCACCACGCGGGAAACGGTCT
GATAAGAGACACCGGCATACTCTGCGACATCGTATAACGTTACTGGTTTCACATTCACCACCCTGAATTG
ACTCTCTTCCGGGCGCTATCATGCCATACCGCGAAAGGTTTTGCGCCATTCGATGGTGTCCGGGATCTCG
ACGCTCTCCCTTATGCGACTCCTGCATTAGGAAGCAGCCCAGTAGTAGGTTGAGGCCGTTGAGCACCGCC
GCCGCAAGGAATGGTGCATGCAAGGAGATGGCGCCCAACAGTCCCCCGGCCACGGGGCCTGCCACCATAC
CCACGCCGAAACAAGCGCTCATGAGCCCGAAGTGGCGAGCCCGATCTTCCCCATCGGTGATGTCGGCGAT
ATAGGCGCCAGCAACCGCACCTGTGGCGCCGGTGATGCCGGCCACGATGCGTCCGGCGTAGAGGATCGAG
ATCTCGATCCCGCGAAAT
Features (pLannotate 1.2.2; 19 found; start..end, strand, type, name):
      1..19      +  promoter       T7 promoter: promoter for bacteriophage T7 RNA polymerase
     20..44      +  protein_bind   lac operator: The lac repressor binds to the lac operator to inhibit transcription in E. coli. This inhibition can be relieved by adding lactose or isopropyl-β-D-thiogalactopyranoside (IPTG). lac repressor encoded by lacI
     59..81      +  RBS            RBS: efficient ribosome binding site from bacteriophage T7 gene 10 (Olins and Rangwala, 1989)
    187..894     +  CDS            mCherry: mCherry is a basic (constitutively fluorescent) red fluorescent protein published in 2004, derived from Discosoma sp.. It is reported to be a very rapidly-maturing monomer with low acid sensitivity.
    913..930     +  CDS            9xHis (fragment): 9xHis affinity tag
    940..989     +  CDS            SET1 (fragment): solubility-enhancement tag derived from T7 phage gene 10B
    997..1044    +  terminator     T7 terminator: transcription terminator for bacteriophage T7 RNA polymerase
   1081..1509    +  rep_origin     f1 ori (sequence partly withheld): f1 bacteriophage origin of replication; arrow indicates direction of (+) strand synthesis
   1562..1619    +  promoter       AmpR promoter (fragment): bla
   1628..2443    -  CDS            KanR: aminoglycoside phosphotransferase; aph(3')-Ia; confers resistance to kanamycin in bacteria or G418 (Geneticin®) in eukaryotes
   2565..3153    +  rep_origin     ori: high-copy-number ColE1/pMB1/pBR322/pUC origin of replication
   3339..3478    -  misc_feature   bom: basis of mobility region from pBR322
   3580..3771    -  CDS            rop: Rop protein, which maintains plasmids at low copy number; rop
   3788..4168    +  CDS            YPB1_ECOLX: Protein predicted: Swiss-Prot protein existence level 4. From Escherichia coli.
   4240..4531    -  CDS            TcR (fragment): tetracycline efflux protein; tet; confers resistance to tetracycline
   4546..4567    -  protein_bind   CAP binding site: CAP binding activates transcription in the presence of cAMP. E. coli catabolite activator protein
   4580..5662    -  CDS            lacI: lac repressor; lacI; The lac repressor binds to the lac operator to inhibit transcription in E. coli. This inhibition can be relieved by adding lactose or isopropyl-β-D-thiogalactopyranoside (IPTG).
   5663..5740    -  promoter       lacI promoter: lacI
   5748..6027    -  CDS            TcR (fragment): tetracycline efflux protein; tet; confers resistance to tetracycline
