[The description below was written by a language model from this plasmid's Addgene catalogue record and pLannotate feature annotations shown in this document.]
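Description:
pET28a-2xMreBN-mCherry-His is a bacterial expression plasmid of about 6 kb built on the pET28a backbone for producing a membrane-binding red fluorescent protein in E. coli. It is selected with kanamycin through the aph(3')-Ia gene and replicates from a pBR322-type ColE1 origin. This origin is accompanied by the rop gene and the bom region, which fits the low copy number given in the catalogue entry. An f1 origin is also present. The short TcR, SET1 and AmpR-promoter fragments called by the annotation software appear to be matches to residual backbone sequence rather than functional parts.

The expression cassette uses a T7 promoter followed directly by a lac operator and the T7 gene 10 ribosome binding site. A plasmid-borne lacI gene with its own promoter supplies the repressor. Transcription therefore needs a host that provides T7 RNA polymerase, can be induced with IPTG, and ends at the T7 terminator. The open reading frame encodes a tandem repeat of the E. coli MreB membrane targeting sequence fused to the N-terminus of mCherry, with a C-terminal His tag for affinity purification. The MreB repeats are not annotated in the feature tables, but a gap of roughly 100 bp between the ribosome binding site and mCherry is where they would sit.

The depositor sequence and the repository's sequencing result show the same set of features in opposite orientations and differ in length by only a few bases. According to the record, the purified protein serves as a model peripheral membrane protein, and the associated work examined how the MinDE system spatially organises membrane proteins in vitro.
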