Addgene plasmid #133626: pET28a-2xMreBN-mCherry-His
Purpose: Expression vector for mCherry fused to a tandem repeat of the E. coli MreB membrane targeting sequence (MTS) (N-terminal fusion) and a C-terminal His-tag for purification.
Depositing lab: Petra Schwille. Depositing organization: Max Planck Institute of Biochemistry. Publication: The MinDE system is a generic spatial cue for membrane protein distribution in vitro. Ramm B, Glock P, Mucksch J, Blumhardt P, Garcia-Soriano DA, Heymann M, Schwille P. Nat Commun. 2018 Sep 26;9(1):3942. doi: 10.1038/s41467-018-06310-1. PubMed 30258191.
Backbone
  Vector backbone: pET28a
  Backbone size w/o insert (bp): 5206
  Total vector size (bp): 6052
  Vector type: Bacterial Expression
Growth in bacteria
  Bacterial resistance: Kanamycin, 50 μg/mL
  Growth temperature: 37°C
  Growth strain: DH5alpha
  Copy number: Low Copy
Gene/Insert
  Gene/Insert name: 2xMreB-mCherry-His
  Insert size (bp): 846
  Tag / fusion protein: His (C terminal on insert)
Terms and licenses: Academic/Nonprofit Terms; Industry Terms: Not Available to Industry
How to cite: pET28a-2xMreBN-mCherry-His was a gift from Petra Schwille (Addgene plasmid # 133626 ; http://n2t.net/addgene:133626 ; RRID:Addgene_133626)
